>Addgene plasmid #145945 | pAc5.1B-lambdaN-HA-DmPumilio_B | depositor full sequence | sequence record 288390 | Full Sequence
CTTCAAGGAATTAATTCTATATTCTAAAAACACAAATGATACTTCTAAAAAAAATCATGAATGGCATCAA
CTCTGAATCAAATCTTTGCAGATGCACCTACTTCTCATTTCCACTGTCACATCATTTTTCCAGATCTCGC
TGCCTGTTATGTGGCCCACAAACCAAGACACGTTTTATGGCCATTAAAGCTGGCTGATCGTCGCCAAACA
CCAAATACATATCAATATGTACATTCGAGAAAGAAGCGATCAAAGAAGCGTCTTCGGGCGAGTAGGAGAA
TGCGGAGGAGAAGGAGAACGAGCTGATCTAGTATCTCTCCACAATCCAATGCCAACTGACCAACTGGCCA
TATTCGGAGCAATTTGAAGCCAATTTCCATCGCCTGGCGATCGCTCCATTCTTGGCTATATGTTTTTCAC
CGTTCCCGGGGCCATTTTCAAAGACTCGTCGGTAAGATAAGATTGTGTCACTCGCTGTCTCTCTTCATTT
GTCGAAGAATGCTGAGGAATTTCGCGATGACGTCGGCGAGTATTTTGAAGAATGAGAATAATTTGTATTT
ATACGAAAATCAGTTAGTGGAATTTTCTACAAAAACATGTTATCTATAGATAATTTTGTTGCAAAATATG
TTGACTATGACAAAGATTGTATGTATATACCTTTAATGTATTCTCATTTTCTTATGTATTTATAATGGCA
ATGATGATACTGATGATATTTTAAGATGATGCCAGACCACAGGCTGATTTCTGCGTCTTTTGCCGAACGC
AGTGCATGTGCGGTTGTTGTTTTTTGGAATAGTTTCAATTTTCGGACTGTCCGCTTTGATTTCAGTTTCT
TGGCTTATTCAAAAAGCAAAGTAAAGCCAAAAAAGCGAGATGGCAATACCAAATGCGGCAAAACGGTAGT
GGAAGGAAAGGGGTGCGGGGCAGCGGAAGGAAGGGTGGGGCGGGGCGTGGCGGGGTCTGTGGCTGGGCGC
GACGTCACCGACGTTGGAGCCACTCCTTTGACCATGTGTGCGTGTGTGTATTATTCGTGTCTCGCCACTC
GCCGGTTGTTTTTTTCTTTTTATCTCGCTCTCTCTAGCGCCATCTCGTACGCATGCTCAACGCACCGCAT
GTTGCCGTGTCCTTTATGCGTCATTTTGGCTCGAAATAGGCAATTATTTAAACAAAGATTAGTCAACGAA
AACGCTAAAATAAATAAGTCTACAATATGGTTACTTATTGCCATGTGTGTGCAGCCAACGATAGCAACAA
AAGCAACAACACAGTGGCTTTCCCTCTTTCACTTTTTGTTTGCAAGCGCGTGCGAGCAAGACGGCACGAC
CGGCAAACGCAATTACGCTGACAAAGAGCAGACGAAGTTTTGGCCGAAAAACATCAAGGCGCCTGATACG
AATGCATTTGCAATAACAATTGCGATATTTAATATTGTTTATGAAGCTGTTTGACTTCAAAACACACAAA
AAAAAAAATAAAACAAATTATTTGAAAGAGAATTAGGAATCGGACAGCTTATCGTTACGGGCTAACAGCA
CACCGAGACGAAATAGCTTACCTGACGTCACAGCCTCTGGAAGAACTGCCGCCAAGCAGAGAGAGAGAGA
AAAAGAGGGAGAGCAGCTTAGACCGCATGTGCTTGTGTGTGAGGCGTCTCTCTCTTCGTCTCCTGTTTGC
GCAAACGCATAGACTGCACTGAGAAAATCGATTACCTATTTTTTATGAATGAATATTTGCACTATTACTA
TTCAAAACTATTAAGATAGCAATCACATTCAATAGCCAAATACTATACCACCTGAGCGATGCAACGAAAT
GATCAATTTGAGCAAAAATGCTGCATATTTAGGACGGCATCATTATAGAAATGCTTCTTGCTGTGTACTT
TTCTCTCGTCTGGCAGCTGTTTCGCCGTTATTGTTAAAACCGGCTTAAGTTAGGTGTGTTTTCTACGACT
AGTGATGCCCCTACTAGAAGATGTGTGTTGCACAAATGTCCCTGAATAACCAATTTGAAGTGCAGATAGC
AGTAAACGTAAGCTAATATGAATATTATTTAACTGTAATGTTTTAATATCGCTGGACATTACTAATAAAC
CCACTATAAACACATGTACATATGTATGTTTTGGCATACAATGAGTAGTTGGGGAAAAAATGTGTAAAAG
CACCGTGACCATCACAGCATAAAGATAACCAGCTGAAGTATCGAATATGAGTAACCCCCAAATTGAATCA
CATGCCGCAACTGATAGGACCCATGGAAGTACACTCTTCATGGCGATATACAAGACACACACAAGCACGA
ACACCCAGTTGCGGAGGAAATTCTCCGTAAATGAAAACCCAATCGGCGAACAATTCATACCCATATATGG
TAAAAGTTTTGAACGCGACTTGAGAGCGGAGAGCATTGCGGCTGATAAGGTTTTAGCGCTAAGCGGGCTT
TATAAAACGGGCTGCGGGACCAGTTTTCATATCACTACCGTTTGAGTTCTTGTGCTGTGTGGATACTCCT
CCCGACACAAAGCCGCTCCATCAGCCAGCAGTCGTCTAATCCAGAGACCCCGGATCGGGGTACCAACATG
GACGCACAAACACGACGACGTGAGCGTCGCGCTGAGAAACAAGCTCAATGGAAAGCTGCAAACGGTGGAT
CTCCTCCACATATGGCTTACCCATACGATGTTCCAGATTACGCTCCTCCAAGCTTGATGGTGGTTTTAGA
AACTGCCAGCGCCCTTTTGGGCGGCCCGTATGCCCAGGGCGCTCCCGCCCTGAAAATGGTGCAGAAACGC
TACATTGGATTACATCACTGGCTGGGACCAATCCGCTCCAAGGAGCTAAAGGAGCATATTGTAAGTGACG
ACGTGCTTTCGCTCGCTTTTAACCACAATCAACAACTGTTTCGCTCGCAGAATCCGGGCCTAGCAGCAGT
TGCCACAAATGCAGCGGCCGCAGCAGCAGCCGCAGCAGCTGCCACATCGGCAGCGAGTGCTGCGGCAGCG
GTGGGCGCACCACCCGTTCCCAACGGATCGCTGCAGCAGTCGCAGCAGCAACAGCAGCAGCAGCAACAAC
AGCAGCAGCAACAACAGATGCACATGGCGGCCGCGTCGCAACAATTTTTGGCCGCCCAGCAGCAGGCGCA
AAATGCGGCCTATGCCGCCCAACAGGCCACGTCCTACGTCATCAATCCGGGCCAGGAGGCTGCCCCGTAT
ATGGGCATGATTGCCGCCGCCCAGATGCCGTACTATGGCGTAGCACCATGGGGCATGTATCCGGGCAATC
TGATTCCGCAACAGGGAACGCAGCCGCGCCGCCCCCTCACCCCCTCGCAGCAGGGTGCCGAGAATCAGCC
GTATCAGGTCATCCCGGCATTCCTCGATCACACGGGCTCCTTGCTGATGGGAGGACCTCGCACCGGGACG
CCGATGCGTCTGGTTAGCCCCGCCCCCGTTCTGGTGCCCCCGGGCGCTACCCGTGCCGGCCCCCCGCCCC
CGCAGGGCCCACAGCTGTATCAGCCGCAGCCGCAGACGGCCCAACAGAATCTCTACTCGCAGCAGAATGG
ATCCAGTGTCGGAGGCCTCGCCTTGAACACGAGCTCGTTGACGGGTCGCCGCGACTCCTTCGACCGCAGC
ACCTCCGCCTTCAGTCCCTCGACCATGGACTACACCAGCAGCGGTGTGGCAGCGGCCGCCAATGCGGTGA
ACAGCACAGTGGCCCAGGCAGCAGCAGCTGCCGCAGCAGCCGCCGCAGCGCGTGGCAAGTGGCCGGGAGC
GATGTCGGGAGCGGCCAGTGGAGCCTACGGAGCCCTGGGAGCGGGCAATGCTTCGGCCAGTCCCCTGGGC
GCACCAATCACGCCGCCGCCATCGGCGCAATCCTGTCTCCTGGGCAGTCGGGCACCTGGAGCCGAGTCCC
GCCAGCGGCAGCAGCAACAACAGCAGCTGGCCGCCGTTGGTCTGCCGGCGACTGCAGCAGCTGCTCAGGC
AGCGGTGGCCGCGGCTGCCAACAATATGTTCGGATCCAACAGCTCGATCTTCTCGAATCCCCTGGCCATT
CCGGGTACCGCAGCTGTGGCAGCTGCAGCGGCAGCAGCGGCCGCCAACTCGCGTCAGGTGGCTGCCACGG
CAGCGGCAGCAGCGGCTGTGGCAGCAGCAGCCGGCGGAGTGGGAGGTGCCCCACAGCCAGGAAGATCTCG
CCTTCTCGAAGATTTCCGCAACCAGCGGTATCCAAATCTTCAGCTACGCGATCTCGCTAACCACATTGTG
GAGTTCTCACAGGATCAGCACGGCTCGCGGTTTATCCAACAGAAGTTGGAGCGGGCCACCGCCGCCGAGA
AGCAAATGGTGTTCAGCGAGATCCTGGCGGCAGCCTATAGCCTGATGACCGATGTCTTTGGCAACTATGT
CATCCAGAAGTTCTTTGAGTTCGGCACTCCCGAGCAGAAGAACACGCTGGGCATGCAGGTCAAGGGTCAT
GTGCTGCAGCTGGCGCTGCAAATGTATGGCTGCCGAGTGATTCAGAAGGCTCTGGAGAGCATCTCGCCGG
AGCAGCAGCAGGAAATCGTCCACGAACTGGACGGACATGTGCTGAAATGCGTCAAGGATCAGAATGGCAA
TCATGTGGTGCAAAAGTGCATTGAGTGCGTGGACCCCGTGGCGCTGCAGTTCATCATCAATGCTTTCAAG
GGTCAGGTTTACTCGCTAAGCACCCATCCGTATGGATGCCGGGTGATCCAGAGAATCCTTGAGCATTGCA
CTGCCGAACAGACCACGCCCATTTTGGACGAACTGCATGAGCACACCGAACAGTTGATTCAGGACCAATA
TGGCAACTATGTTATTCAGCATGTGCTTGAACACGGCAAGCAGGAGGATAAGTCGATTCTTATCAACAGC
GTGCGCGGCAAAGTTCTGGTGCTATCACAGCACAAGTTCGCCTCAAACGTTGTGGAGAAATGTGTTACCC
ATGCCACTCGCGGAGAACGCACTGGTCTCATGGACGAGGTCTGCACCTTCAACGACAACGCGTTGCACGT
GATGATGAAGGATCAGTATGCCAACTATGTGGTCCAAAAAATGATCGATGTATCGGAGCCGACGCAGCTC
AAGAAGCTGATGACCAAGATCCGGCCCCACATGGCCGCCTTGCGCAAGTACACCTACGGCAAGCACATCA
ATGCCAAGTTGGAGAAGTACTACATGAAGATAACCAATCCCATTACGGTGGGCACAGGAGCTGGAGGAGT
GCCGGCAGCCTCGTCGGCGGCCGCAGTCAGCAGTGGTGCCACCTCGGCATCGGTAACCGCCTGCACCAGT
GGCAGCAGCACCACCACGACCAGCACTACCAACAGCCTGGCCTCACCCACCATTTGTTCGGTGCAGGAGA
ACGGCAGCGCCATGGTTGTGGAGCCCTCCTCCCCGGACGCCTCCGAGTCCTCGTCCTCGGTGGTGTCAGG
CGCTGTCAACAGCAGCTTGGGTCCCATTGGACCCCCGACCAACGGCAACGTTGTGCTGTAATCTAGAGGG
CCCGCGGTTCGAAGGTAAGCCTATCCCTAACCCTCTCCTCGGTCTCGATTCTACGCGTACCGGTCATCAT
CACCATCACCATTGAGTTTAAACCCGCTGATCAGCCTCGACTGTGCCTTCTAAGGCCTGAGCTCGCTGAT
CAGCCTCGATCGAGGATCCAGACATGATAAGATACATTGATGAGTTTGGACAAACCACAACTAGAATGCA
GTGAAAAAAATGCTTTATTTGTGAAATTTGTGATGCTATTGCTTTATTTGTAACCATTATAAGCTGCAAT
AAACAAGTTAACAACAACAATTGCATTCATTTTATGTTTCAGGTTCAGGGGGAGGTGTGGGAGGTTTTTT
AAAGCAAGTAAAACCTCTACAAATGTGGTATGGCTGATTATGATCAGTCGACCGATGCCCTTGAGAGCCT
TCAACCCAGTCAGCTCCTTCCGGTGGGCGCGGGGCATGACTATCGTCGCCGCACTTATGACTGTCTTCTT
TATCATGCAACTCGTAGGACAGGTGCCGGCAGCGCTCTGGGTCATTTTCGGCGAGGACCGCTTTCGCTGG
AGCGCGACGATGATCGGCCTGTCGCTTGCGGTATTCGGAATCTTGCACGCCCTCGCTCAAGCCTTCGTCA
CTGGTCCCGCCACCAAACGTTTCGGCGAGAAGCAGGCCATTATCGCCGGCATGGCGGCCGACGCGCTGGG
CTACGTCTTGCTGGCGTTCGCGACGCGAGGCTGGATGGCCTTCCCCATTATGATTCTTCTCGCTTCCGGC
GGCATCGGGATGCCCGCGTTGCAGGCCATGCTGTCCAGGCAGGTAGATGACGACCATCAGGGACAGCTTC
AAGGATCGCTCGCGGCTCTTACCAGCCAGCAAAAGGCCAGGAACCGTAAAAAGGCCGCGTTGCTGGCGTT
TTTCCATAGGCTCCGCCCCCCTGACGAGCATCACAAAAATCGACGCTCAAGTCAGAGGTGGCGAAACCCG
ACAGGACTATAAAGATACCAGGCGTTTCCCCCTGGAAGCTCCCTCGTGCGCTCTCCTGTTCCGACCCTGC
CGCTTACCGGATACCTGTCCGCCTTTCTCCCTTCGGGAAGCGTGGCGCTTTCTCAATGCTCACGCTGTAG
GTATCTCAGTTCGGTGTAGGTCGTTCGCTCCAAGCTGGGCTGTGTGCACGAACCCCCCGTTCAGCCCGAC
CGCTGCGCCTTATCCGGTAACTATCGTCTTGAGTCCAACCCGGTAAGACACGACTTATCGCCACTGGCAG
CAGCCACTGGTAACAGGATTAGCAGAGCGAGGTATGTAGGCGGTGCTACAGAGTTCTTGAAGTGGTGGCC
TAACTACGGCTACACTAGAAGGACAGTATTTGGTATCTGCGCTCTGCTGAAGCCAGTTACCTTCGGAAAA
AGAGTTGGTAGCTCTTGATCCGGCAAACAAACCACCGCTGGTAGCGGTGGTTTTTTTGTTTGCAAGCAGC
AGATTACGCGCAGAAAAAAAGGATCTCAAGAAGATCCTTTGATCTTTTCTACGGGGTCTGACGCTCAGTG
GAACGAAAACTCACGTTAAGGGATTTTGGTCATGAGATTATCAAAAAGGATCTTCACCTAGATCCTTTTA
AATTAAAAATGAAGTTTTAAATCAATCTAAAGTATATATGAGTAAACTTGGTCTGACAGTTACCAATGCT
TAATCAGTGAGGCACCTATCTCAGCGATCTGTCTATTTCGTTCATCCATAGTTGCCTGACTCCCCGTCGT
GTAGATAACTACGATACGGGAGGGCTTACCATCTGGCCCCAGTGCTGCAATGATACCGCGAGACCCACGC
TCACCGGCTCCAGATTTATCAGCAATAAACCAGCCAGCCGGAAGGGCCGAGCGCAGAAGTGGTCCTGCAA
CTTTATCCGCCTCCATCCAGTCTATTAATTGTTGCCGGGAAGCTAGAGTAAGTAGTTCGCCAGTTAATAG
TTTGCGCAACGTTGTTGCCATTGCTGCAGGCATCGTGGTGTCACGCTCGTCGTTTGGTATGGCTTCATTC
AGCTCCGGTTCCCAACGATCAAGGCGAGTTACATGATCCCCCATGTTGTGCAAAAAAGCGGTTAGCTCCT
TCGGTCCTCCGATCGTTGTCAGAAGTAAGTTGGCCGCAGTGTTATCACTCATGGTTATGGCAGCACTGCA
TAATTCTCTTACTGTCATGCCATCCGTAAGATGCTTTTCTGTGACTGGTGAGTACTCAACCAAGTCATTC
TGAGAATAGTGTATGCGGCGACCGAGTTGCTCTTGCCCGGCGTCAACACGGGATAATACCGCGCCACATA
GCAGAACTTTAAAAGTGCTCATCATTGGAAAACGTTCTTCGGGGCGAAAACTCTCAAGGATCTTACCGCT
GTTGAGATCCAGTTCGATGTAACCCACTCGTGCACCCAACTGATCTTCAGCATCTTTTACTTTCACCAGC
GTTTCTGGGTGAGCAAAAACAGGAAGGCAAAATGCCGCAAAAAAGGGAATAAGGGCGACACGGAAATGTT
GAATACTCATACTCTTCCTTTTTCAATATTATTGAAGCATTTATCAGGGTTATTGTCTCATGAGCGGATA
CATATTTGAATGTATTTAGAAAAATAAACAAATAGGGGTTCCGCGCACATTTCCCCGAAAAGTGCCACCT
GACGTCTAAGAAACCATTATTATCATGACATTAACCTATAAAAATAGGCGTATCACGAGGCCCTTTCGT
Features (pLannotate 1.2.2; 11 found; start..end, strand, type, name):
     56..2568    +  promoter       Ac5 promoter: Drosophila melanogaster actin 5C promoter
   2588..2653    +  CDS            N (fragment): REGN_LAMBD - Experimental evidence at protein level: Swiss-Prot protein existence level 1. Plays a role as a transcriptional antitermination factor that allows the virus to initiate its lytic phase. Activates expression of the delayed viral early genes by modifying host RNA polymerase (RNAP) into a form that is resistant to termination signals. This antitermination function requires the host NusA protein which serves to stabilize the interaction between antitermination protein N and host RNA polymerase. From Escherichia phage lambda (Bacteriophage lambda).
   2678..2704    +  CDS            3xHA (fragment): three tandem HA epitope tags
   2900..5518    +  CDS            pum (fragment): PUM_DROME - Experimental evidence at protein level: Swiss-Prot protein existence level 1. Sequence-specific RNA-binding protein that acts as a post- transcriptional repressor by binding the 3'-UTR of mRNA targets. Binds to an RNA consensus sequence, the Pumilio Response Element (PRE), 5'- UGUANAUA-3', that is related to the Nanos Response Element (NRE) (PubMed:1459455, PubMed:1576962, PubMed:9404893, PubMed:9660969, PubMed:22345517). Mediates post-transcriptional repression of transcripts via different mechanisms: acts via direct recruitment of deadenylase complexes leading to translational in
   5544..5585    +  CDS            V5 tag: epitope tag from simian virus 5
   5685..5819    -  polyA_signal   SV40 poly(A) signal: SV40 polyadenylation signal
   5842..5926    -  CDS            large T antigen (fragment): large T antigen from SV40 (simian virus 40)
   5927..6397    +  CDS            TcR (fragment): tetracycline efflux protein; tet; confers resistance to tetracycline
   6441..7029    -  rep_origin     ori: high-copy-number ColE1/pMB1/pBR322/pUC origin of replication
   7200..8060    -  CDS            AmpR: β-lactamase; bla; confers resistance to ampicillin, carbenicillin, and related antibiotics
   8061..8165    -  promoter       AmpR promoter: bla
