[The description below was written by a language model from this plasmid's Addgene catalogue record and pLannotate feature annotations shown in this document.]
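Description:
pAc5.1B-lambdaN-HA-DmPumilio_B is an 8,259 nt insect expression plasmid for producing a tagged Drosophila melanogaster Pumilio protein in fly cells. The catalogue lists the backbone as unknown, although the name and the annotated parts point to a pAc5.1-type vector. It is propagated in E. coli through a ColE1/pUC-type origin and selected with ampicillin via the AmpR (β-lactamase) gene and its bla promoter. The annotation describes the origin as high-copy, whereas the catalogue records the plasmid as low copy. A fragment of a tetracycline resistance gene and a small piece of SV40 large T antigen are also annotated, and these appear to be non-functional backbone remnants.

Expression is driven by the constitutive Drosophila actin 5C (Ac5) promoter. Downstream lies a short fragment of the bacteriophage lambda N protein, followed by an HA epitope (annotated as a partial match to a 3xHA tag) and then the pum coding sequence. An SV40 polyadenylation signal follows the cassette. A V5 tag from the vector lies after the insert, but the record does not say whether it is translated in frame with Pumilio. The annotated pum match covers only a fragment of the reference protein, and the depositor notes three silent changes, one non-silent change and deletion of amino acid 464 relative to the variant E reference.

The lambda N peptide is the standard tool for tethering a protein to reporter mRNAs carrying BoxB hairpins. The design therefore suits tethering assays of Pumilio's post-transcriptional repressor activity, with HA allowing detection, although the stated purpose is simply insect expression of DmPumilio. The depositor sequence may be theoretical or based on Sanger sequencing.
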