Addgene plasmid #145945: pAc5.1B-lambdaN-HA-DmPumilio_B
Purpose: Insect Expression of DmPumilio
Depositing lab: Elisa Izaurralde. Depositing organization: Max Planck Institute for Developmental Biology.
Backbone
  Vector backbone: Unknown
  Vector type: Insect Expression
Growth in bacteria
  Bacterial resistance: Ampicillin, 100 μg/mL
  Growth temperature: 37°C
  Growth strain: DH5alpha
  Copy number: Low Copy
Gene/Insert
  Gene/Insert name: DmPumilio
  Species: D. melanogaster (fly)
  Mutation: three silent and one non silent mutation and a deletion of AA 464 compared to the sequence of variant E given by NCBI: NM_176427.2.
  Entrez Gene: pum (a.k.a. Dmel_CG9755, CG9755, CG9763, Dmel\CG9755, EP(3)0883, PKL, PUM, Pum, anon-WO0172774.19, bem, fs(3)02003, l(3)01688, ova, ovt, pkl)
  Cloning method: Unknown
Terms and licenses: Academic/Nonprofit Terms; Industry Terms: Not Available to Industry
Depositor comments: Plasmids from this collection were made available to the research community and donated after the lab closed. Please note that the sequence provided by the depositing laboratory may be theoretical/predicted or based on Sanger sequencing results. There may be discrepancies between sequencing results obtained by Addgene and the depositor sequence. If an Addgene verified sequence is not available, please contact before placing your order to request that our lab fully sequence the plasmid.
How to cite: pAc5.1B-lambdaN-HA-DmPumilio_B was a gift from Elisa Izaurralde (Addgene plasmid # 145945 ; http://n2t.net/addgene:145945 ; RRID:Addgene_145945)
